Addgene plasmid #22051: Fubi-ChR2-GFP
Purpose: Viral expression of ChR2-GFP for neuronal excitation
Depositing lab: Edward Boyden. Depositing organization: Massachusetts Institute of Technology. Publication: Millisecond-timescale, genetically targeted optical control of neural activity. Boyden ES, Zhang F, Bamberg E, Nagel G, Deisseroth K. Nat Neurosci. 2005 Sep . 8(9):1263-8. 10.1038/nn1525 PubMed 16116447.
Backbone
  Vector backbone: FUGW
  Backbone manufacturer: Lois/Baltimore
  Backbone size w/o insert (bp): 9115
  Vector type: Mammalian Expression, Lentiviral
Growth in bacteria
  Bacterial resistance: Ampicillin, 100 μg/mL
  Growth temperature: 37°C
  Growth strain: Stbl3
  Growth instructions: Use recombinase-free E. coli (e.g., Invitrogen's Stbl3)
  Copy number: Unknown
Gene/Insert
  Gene/Insert name: ChR2-GFP (alt name: channelrhodopsin-2)
  Species: C. reinhardtii
  Insert size (bp): 1677
  Mutation: N/A
  GenBank ID: EU714030
  Promoter: UbC
  Tag / fusion protein: GFP (C terminal on insert)
  Cloning method: Restriction Enzyme; 5′ cloning site BamHI (not destroyed); 3′ cloning site EcoRI (not destroyed)
  Sequencing primers: 5′ 5' GCACCTTTTGAAATGTAATC 3'; 3′ 5' AGAATACCAGTCAATCTTTCAC 3'
Terms and licenses: Academic/Nonprofit Terms; Industry Terms: Not Available to Industry
Depositor comments: PLEASE CONTACT ED BOYDEN () FOR DETAILS ON THIS REAGENT AND FURTHER NOVEL REAGENTS IN THIS LINE.
How to cite: Fubi-ChR2-GFP was a gift from Edward Boyden (Addgene plasmid # 22051 ; http://n2t.net/addgene:22051 ; RRID:Addgene_22051)
