[The description below was written by a language model from this plasmid's Addgene catalogue record and the feature table of its GenBank file.]
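Description:
Fubi-ChR2-GFP is an HIV-1-based lentiviral transfer plasmid built on the FUGW backbone, designed for viral delivery and expression of a light-gated cation channel in mammalian cells, particularly neurons. The roughly 10.8 kb circular plasmid is maintained in E. coli through a high-copy ColE1/pUC-type origin and ampicillin resistance (AmpR). Recombination-deficient strains are recommended because of the repeated LTR sequences. The backbone also carries an f1 origin and an SV40 promoter/origin plus EM7 promoter driving a BleoR (Zeocin resistance) cassette with an SV40 poly(A) signal. This cassette lies outside the LTR-flanked region, so it would not be packaged into virus.

The viral genome is transcribed in packaging cells from a CMV enhancer/promoter fused to a truncated 5' LTR. It is followed by the Psi packaging signal, the Rev response element for nuclear export of unspliced RNA, and the cPPT/CTS, which aids nuclear import of the reverse-transcribed genome. Within the vector, the human ubiquitin C (UbC) promoter drives a Kozak-initiated open reading frame encoding an N-terminal fragment of Chlamydomonas reinhardtii channelrhodopsin-2 fused at its C terminus to EGFP. A WPRE downstream enhances transcript stability and expression, and the cassette ends in a second truncated LTR followed by a bGH polyadenylation signal. The catalogue entry lists no mutation, whereas the feature annotation labels the opsin as the H134R variant, and this discrepancy cannot be resolved from the record alone. The construct is used to make neurons excitable by blue light, with GFP fluorescence marking the expressing cells.
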