LOCUS       Exported 10792 bp ds-DNA circular SYN 12-MAY-2021
DEFINITION  synthetic circular DNA
ACCESSION   .
VERSION     .
KEYWORDS    Fubi-ChR2-GFP
SOURCE      synthetic DNA construct
  ORGANISM  synthetic DNA construct
REFERENCE   1 (bases 1 to 10792)
  AUTHORS   Boyden ES, Zhang F, Bamberg E, Nagel G, Deisseroth K
  TITLE     Millisecond-timescale, genetically targeted optical control of
            neural activity.
  JOURNAL   Nat Neurosci. 2005 Sep . 8(9):1263-8.
  PUBMED    16116447
REFERENCE   2 (bases 1 to 10792)
  AUTHORS   .
  TITLE     Direct Submission
  JOURNAL   Exported May 12, 2021 from SnapGene Server 1.1.58
            http://www.snapgene.com
FEATURES             Location/Qualifiers
     source          1..10792
                     /organism="synthetic DNA construct"
                     /mol_type="other DNA"
     primer_bind     complement(47..66)
                     /label=pRS-marker
                     /note="pRS vectors, use to sequence yeast selectable
                     marker"
     enhancer        238..617
                     /label=CMV enhancer
                     /note="human cytomegalovirus immediate early enhancer"
     promoter        619..817
                     /label=CMV promoter
                     /note="human cytomegalovirus (CMV) immediate early
                     promoter"
     primer_bind     772..792
                     /label=CMV-F
                     /note="Human CMV immediate early promoter, forward primer"
     LTR             835..1015
                     /label=5' LTR (truncated)
                     /note="truncated 5' long terminal repeat (LTR) from HIV-1"
     misc_feature    1062..1187
                     /label=HIV-1 Psi
                     /note="packaging signal of human immunodeficiency virus
                     type 1"
     misc_feature    1680..1913
                     /label=RRE
                     /note="The Rev response element (RRE) of HIV-1 allows for
                     Rev-dependent mRNA export from the nucleus to the
                     cytoplasm."
     CDS             2098..2142
                     /codon_start=1
                     /product="antigenic peptide corresponding to amino acids
                     655 to 669 of the HIV envelope protein gp41 (Lutje Hulsik
                     et al., 2013)"
                     /label=gp41 peptide
                     /note="recognized by the 2H10 single-chain llama nanobody"
                     /translation="KNEQELLELDKWASL"
     misc_feature    2440..2557
                     /label=cPPT/CTS
                     /note="central polypurine tract and central termination
                     sequence of HIV-1"
     promoter        2611..3010
                     /label=UbC promoter
                     /note="human ubiquitin C promoter"
     primer_bind     3659..3678
                     /label=hUBCpro-F
                     /note="Human Ubiquitin C (UbC) promoter, forward primer"
     regulatory      3789..3798
                     /regulatory_class="other"
                     /note="vertebrate consensus sequence for strong initiation
                     of translation (Kozak, 1987)"
     CDS             3795..4721
                     /codon_start=1
                     /product="H134R mutant of an N-terminal fragment of
                     channelrhodopsin-2 from the alga Chlamydomonas reinhardtii
                     (Nagel et al., 2005)"
                     /label=ChR2(H134R)
                     /note="blue light-activated cation channel"
                     /translation="MDYGGALSAVGRELLFVTNPVVVNGSVLVPEDQCYCAGWIESRGT
                     NGAQTASNVLQWLAAGFSILLLMFYAYQTWKSTCGWEEIYVCAIEMVKVILEFFFEFKN
                     PSMLYLATGHRVQWLRYAEWLLTCPVILIHLSNLTGLSNDYSRRTMGLLVSDIGTIVWG
                     ATSAMATGYVKVIFFCLGLCYGANTFFHAAKAYIEGYHTVPKGRCRQVVTGMAWLFFVS
                     WGMFPILFILGPEGFGVLSVYGSTVGHTIIDLMSKNCWGLLGHYLRVLIHEHILIHGDI
                     RKTTKLNIGGTEIEVETLVEDEAEAGAV"
     CDS             4743..5456
                     /codon_start=1
                     /product="enhanced GFP"
                     /label=EGFP
                     /translation="VSKGEELFTGVVPILVELDGDVNGHKFSVSGEGEGDATYGKLTLK
                     FICTTGKLPVPWPTLVTTLTYGVQCFSRYPDHMKQHDFFKSAMPEGYVQERTIFFKDDG
                     NYKTRAEVKFEGDTLVNRIELKGIDFKEDGNILGHKLEYNYNSHNVYIMADKQKNGIKV
                     NFKIRHNIEDGSVQLADHYQQNTPIGDGPVLLPDNHYLSTQSALSKDPNEKRDHMVLLE
                     FVTAAGITLGMDELYK"
     primer_bind     complement(4785..4806)
                     /label=EGFP-N
                     /note="EGFP, reverse primer"
     primer_bind     complement(5046..5065)
                     /label=EXFP-R
                     /note="For distinguishing EGFP variants, reverse primer"
     primer_bind     5393..5414
                     /label=EGFP-C
                     /note="EGFP, forward primer"
     misc_feature    5484..6072
                     /label=WPRE
                     /note="woodchuck hepatitis virus posttranscriptional
                     regulatory element"
     primer_bind     complement(5537..5557)
                     /label=WPRE-R
                     /note="WPRE, reverse primer"
     CDS             complement(5955..5966)
                     /codon_start=1
                     /product="Factor Xa recognition and cleavage site"
                     /label=Factor Xa site
                     /translation="IEGR"
     primer_bind     complement(6075..6091)
                     /label=KS primer
                     /note="common sequencing primer, one of multiple similar
                     variants"
     primer_bind     complement(6076..6092)
                     /label=pBluescriptKS
                     /note="For pBluescript vector"
     LTR             6597..6777
                     /label=5' LTR (truncated)
                     /note="truncated 5' long terminal repeat (LTR) from HIV-1"
     primer_bind     complement(6803..6820)
                     /label=BGH-rev
                     /note="Bovine growth hormone terminator, reverse primer.
                     Also called BGH reverse"
     polyA_signal    6809..7033
                     /label=bGH poly(A) signal
                     /note="bovine growth hormone polyadenylation signal"
     rep_origin      7079..7507
                     /direction=RIGHT
                     /label=f1 ori
                     /note="f1 bacteriophage origin of replication; arrow
                     indicates direction of (+) strand synthesis"
     primer_bind     complement(7166..7185)
                     /label=F1ori-R
                     /note="F1 origin, reverse primer"
     primer_bind     7376..7397
                     /label=F1ori-F
                     /note="F1 origin, forward primer"
     primer_bind     complement(7516..7536)
                     /label=pBABE 3'
                     /note="SV40 enhancer, reverse primer for pBABE vectors"
     promoter        7521..7850
                     /label=SV40 promoter
                     /note="SV40 enhancer and early promoter"
     rep_origin      7701..7836
                     /label=SV40 ori
                     /note="SV40 origin of replication"
     primer_bind     7763..7782
                     /label=SV40pro-F
                     /note="SV40 promoter/origin, forward primer"
     promoter        7898..7945
                     /label=EM7 promoter
                     /note="synthetic bacterial promoter "
     CDS             7964..8338
                     /codon_start=1
                     /gene="Sh ble from Streptoalloteichus hindustanus"
                     /product="antibiotic-binding protein"
                     /label=BleoR
                     /note="confers resistance to bleomycin, phleomycin, and
                     Zeocin(TM)"
                     /translation="MAKLTSAVPVLTARDVAGAVEFWTDRLGFSRDFVEDDFAGVVRDD
                     VTLFISAVQDQVVPDNTLAWVWVRGLDELYAEWSEVVSTNFRDASGPAMTEIGEQPWGR
                     EFALRDPAGNCVHFVAEEQD"
     polyA_signal    8468..8589
                     /label=SV40 poly(A) signal
                     /note="SV40 polyadenylation signal"
     primer_bind     complement(8505..8524)
                     /label=SV40pA-R
                     /note="SV40 polyA, reverse primer"
     primer_bind     8559..8578
                     /label=EBV-rev
                     /note="SV40 polyA terminator, reverse primer"
     primer_bind     complement(8638..8654)
                     /label=M13 rev
                     /note="common sequencing primer, one of multiple similar
                     variants"
     primer_bind     complement(8638..8654)
                     /label=M13 Reverse
                     /note="In lacZ gene. Also called M13-rev"
     primer_bind     complement(8651..8673)
                     /label=M13/pUC Reverse
                     /note="In lacZ gene"
     protein_bind    8662..8678
                     /label=lac operator
                     /bound_moiety="lac repressor encoded by lacI"
                     /note="The lac repressor binds to the lac operator to
                     inhibit transcription in E. coli. This inhibition can be
                     relieved by adding lactose or
                     isopropyl-beta-D-thiogalactopyranoside (IPTG)."
     promoter        complement(8686..8716)
                     /label=lac promoter
                     /note="promoter for the E. coli lac operon"
     protein_bind    8731..8752
                     /label=CAP binding site
                     /bound_moiety="E. coli catabolite activator protein"
                     /note="CAP binding activates transcription in the presence
                     of cAMP."
     primer_bind     complement(8869..8886)
                     /label=L4440
                     /note="L4440 vector, forward primer"
     rep_origin      complement(9040..9628)
                     /direction=LEFT
                     /label=ori
                     /note="high-copy-number ColE1/pMB1/pBR322/pUC origin of
                     replication"
     primer_bind     complement(9120..9139)
                     /label=pBR322ori-F
                     /note="pBR322 origin, forward primer"
     CDS             complement(9799..10659)
                     /codon_start=1
                     /gene="bla"
                     /product="beta-lactamase"
                     /label=AmpR
                     /note="confers resistance to ampicillin, carbenicillin, and
                     related antibiotics"
                     /translation="MSIQHFRVALIPFFAAFCLPVFAHPETLVKVKDAEDQLGARVGYI
                     ELDLNSGKILESFRPEERFPMMSTFKVLLCGAVLSRIDAGQEQLGRRIHYSQNDLVEYS
                     PVTEKHLTDGMTVRELCSAAITMSDNTAANLLLTTIGGPKELTAFLHNMGDHVTRLDRW
                     EPELNEAIPNDERDTTMPVAMATTLRKLLTGELLTLASRQQLIDWMEADKVAGPLLRSA
                     LPAGWFIADKSGAGERGSRGIIAALGPDGKPSRIVVIYTTGSQATMDERNRQIAEIGAS
                     LIKHW"
     primer_bind     10422..10441
                     /label=Amp-R
                     /note="Ampicillin resistance gene, reverse primer"
     promoter        complement(10660..10764)
                     /gene="bla"
                     /label=AmpR promoter
ORIGIN
        1 gtcgacggat cgggagatct cccgatcccc tatggtgcac tctcagtaca atctgctctg
       61 atgccgcata gttaagccag tatctgctcc ctgcttgtgt gttggaggtc gctgagtagt
      121 gcgcgagcaa aatttaagct acaacaaggc aaggcttgac cgacaattgc atgaagaatc
      181 tgcttagggt taggcgtttt gcgctgcttc gcgatgtacg ggccagatat acgcgttgac
      241 attgattatt gactagttat taatagtaat caattacggg gtcattagtt catagcccat
      301 atatggagtt ccgcgttaca taacttacgg taaatggccc gcctggctga ccgcccaacg
      361 acccccgccc attgacgtca ataatgacgt atgttcccat agtaacgcca atagggactt
      421 tccattgacg tcaatgggtg gagtatttac ggtaaactgc ccacttggca gtacatcaag
      481 tgtatcatat gccaagtacg ccccctattg acgtcaatga cggtaaatgg cccgcctggc
      541 attatgccca gtacatgacc ttatgggact ttcctacttg gcagtacatc tacgtattag
      601 tcatcgctat taccatggtg atgcggtttt ggcagtacat caatgggcgt ggatagcggt
      661 ttgactcacg gggatttcca agtctccacc ccattgacgt caatgggagt ttgttttggc
      721 accaaaatca acgggacttt ccaaaatgtc gtaacaactc cgccccattg acgcaaatgg
      781 gcggtaggcg tgtacggtgg gaggtctata taagcagcgc gttttgcctg tactgggtct
      841 ctctggttag accagatctg agcctgggag ctctctggct aactagggaa cccactgctt
      901 aagcctcaat aaagcttgcc ttgagtgctt caagtagtgt gtgcccgtct gttgtgtgac
      961 tctggtaact agagatccct cagacccttt tagtcagtgt ggaaaatctc tagcagtggc
     1021 gcccgaacag ggacttgaaa gcgaaaggga aaccagagga gctctctcga cgcaggactc
     1081 ggcttgctga agcgcgcacg gcaagaggcg aggggcggcg actggtgagt acgccaaaaa
     1141 ttttgactag cggaggctag aaggagagag atgggtgcga gagcgtcagt attaagcggg
     1201 ggagaattag atcgcgatgg gaaaaaattc ggttaaggcc agggggaaag aaaaaatata
     1261 aattaaaaca tatagtatgg gcaagcaggg agctagaacg attcgcagtt aatcctggcc
     1321 tgttagaaac atcagaaggc tgtagacaaa tactgggaca gctacaacca tcccttcaga
     1381 caggatcaga agaacttaga tcattatata atacagtagc aaccctctat tgtgtgcatc
     1441 aaaggataga gataaaagac accaaggaag ctttagacaa gatagaggaa gagcaaaaca
     1501 aaagtaagac caccgcacag caagcggccg ctgatcttca gacctggagg aggagatatg
     1561 agggacaatt ggagaagtga attatataaa tataaagtag taaaaattga accattagga
     1621 gtagcaccca ccaaggcaaa gagaagagtg gtgcagagag aaaaaagagc agtgggaata
     1681 ggagctttgt tccttgggtt cttgggagca gcaggaagca ctatgggcgc agcgtcaatg
     1741 acgctgacgg tacaggccag acaattattg tctggtatag tgcagcagca gaacaatttg
     1801 ctgagggcta ttgaggcgca acagcatctg ttgcaactca cagtctgggg catcaagcag
     1861 ctccaggcaa gaatcctggc tgtggaaaga tacctaaagg atcaacagct cctggggatt
     1921 tggggttgct ctggaaaact catttgcacc actgctgtgc cttggaatgc tagttggagt
     1981 aataaatctc tggaacagat ttggaatcac acgacctgga tggagtggga cagagaaatt
     2041 aacaattaca caagcttaat acactcctta attgaagaat cgcaaaacca gcaagaaaag
     2101 aatgaacaag aattattgga attagataaa tgggcaagtt tgtggaattg gtttaacata
     2161 acaaattggc tgtggtatat aaaattattc ataatgatag taggaggctt ggtaggttta
     2221 agaatagttt ttgctgtact ttctatagtg aatagagtta ggcagggata ttcaccatta
     2281 tcgtttcaga cccacctccc aaccccgagg ggacccgaca ggcccgaagg aatagaagaa
     2341 gaaggtggag agagagacag agacagatcc attcgattag tgaacggatc ggcactgcgt
     2401 gcgccaattc tgcagacaaa tggcagtatt catccacaat tttaaaagaa aaggggggat
     2461 tggggggtac agtgcagggg aaagaatagt agacataata gcaacagaca tacaaactaa
     2521 agaattacaa aaacaaatta caaaaattca aaattttcgg gtttattaca gggacagcag
     2581 agatccagtt tggttaatta agggtgcagc ggcctccgcg ccgggttttg gcgcctcccg
     2641 cgggcgcccc cctcctcacg gcgagcgctg ccacgtcaga cgaagggcgc agcgagcgtc
     2701 ctgatccttc cgcccggacg ctcaggacag cggcccgctg ctcataagac tcggccttag
     2761 aaccccagta tcagcagaag gacattttag gacgggactt gggtgactct agggcactgg
     2821 ttttctttcc agagagcgga acaggcgagg aaaagtagtc ccttctcggc gattctgcgg
     2881 agggatctcc gtggggcggt gaacgccgat gattatataa ggacgcgccg ggtgtggcac
     2941 agctagttcc gtcgcagccg ggatttgggt cgcggttctt gtttgtggat cgctgtgatc
     3001 gtcacttggt gagtagcggg ctgctgggct ggccggggct ttcgtggccg ccgggccgct
     3061 cggtgggacg gaagcgtgtg gagagaccgc caagggctgt agtctgggtc cgcgagcaag
     3121 gttgccctga actgggggtt ggggggagcg cagcaaaatg gcggctgttc ccgagtcttg
     3181 aatggaagac gcttgtgagg cgggctgtga ggtcgttgaa acaaggtggg gggcatggtg
     3241 ggcggcaaga acccaaggtc ttgaggcctt cgctaatgcg ggaaagctct tattcgggtg
     3301 agatgggctg gggcaccatc tggggaccct gacgtgaagt ttgtcactga ctggagaact
     3361 cggtttgtcg tctgttgcgg gggcggcagt tatggcggtg ccgttgggca gtgcacccgt
     3421 acctttggga gcgcgcgccc tcgtcgtgtc gtgacgtcac ccgttctgtt ggcttataat
     3481 gcagggtggg gccacctgcc ggtaggtgtg cggtaggctt ttctccgtcg caggacgcag
     3541 ggttcgggcc tagggtaggc tctcctgaat cgacaggcgc cggacctctg gtgaggggag
     3601 ggataagtga ggcgtcagtt tctttggtcg gttttatgta cctatcttct taagtagctg
     3661 aagctccggt tttgaactat gcgctcgggg ttggcgagtg tgttttgtga agttttttag
     3721 gcaccttttg aaatgtaatc atttgggtca atatgtaatt ttcagtgtta gactagtaaa
     3781 ggggatccgc caccatggac tatggcggcg ctttgtctgc cgtcggacgc gaacttttgt
     3841 tcgttactaa tcctgtggtg gtgaacgggt ccgtcctggt ccctgaggat caatgttact
     3901 gtgccggatg gattgaatct cgcggcacga acggcgctca gaccgcgtca aatgtcctgc
     3961 agtggcttgc agcaggattc agcattttgc tgctgatgtt ctatgcctac caaacctgga
     4021 aatctacatg cggctgggag gagatctatg tgtgcgccat tgaaatggtt aaggtgattc
     4081 tcgagttctt ttttgagttt aagaatccct ctatgctcta ccttgccaca ggacaccggg
     4141 tgcagtggct gcgctatgca gagtggctgc tcacttgtcc tgtcatcctt atccacctga
     4201 gcaacctcac cggcctgagc aacgactaca gcaggagaac catgggactc cttgtctcag
     4261 acatcgggac tatcgtgtgg ggggctacca gcgccatggc aaccggctat gttaaagtca
     4321 tcttcttttg tcttggattg tgctatggcg cgaacacatt ttttcacgcc gccaaagcat
     4381 atatcgaggg ttatcatact gtgccaaagg gtcggtgccg ccaggtcgtg accggcatgg
     4441 catggctgtt tttcgtgagc tggggtatgt tcccaattct cttcattttg gggcccgaag
     4501 gttttggcgt cctgagcgtc tatggctcca ccgtaggtca cacgattatt gatctgatga
     4561 gtaaaaattg ttgggggttg ttgggacact acctgcgcgt cctgatccac gagcacatat
     4621 tgattcacgg agatatccgc aaaaccacca aactgaacat cggcggaacg gagatcgagg
     4681 tcgagactct cgtcgaagac gaagccgagg ccggagccgt gccagcggca ccggtagtag
     4741 cagtgagcaa gggcgaggag ctgttcaccg gggtggtgcc catcctggtc gagctggacg
     4801 gcgacgtaaa cggccacaag ttcagcgtgt ccggcgaggg cgagggcgat gccacctacg
     4861 gcaagctgac cctgaagttc atttgcacca ccggcaagct gcccgtgccc tggcccaccc
     4921 tcgtgaccac cctgacctac ggcgtgcagt gcttcagccg ctaccccgac cacatgaagc
     4981 agcacgactt cttcaagtcc gccatgcccg aaggctacgt ccaggagcgc accatcttct
     5041 tcaaggacga cggcaactac aagacccgcg ccgaggtgaa gttcgagggc gacaccctgg
     5101 tgaaccgcat cgagctgaag ggcatcgact tcaaggagga cggcaacatc ctggggcaca
     5161 agctggagta caactacaac agccacaacg tctatatcat ggccgacaag cagaagaacg
     5221 gcatcaaggt gaacttcaag atccgccaca acatcgagga cggcagcgtg cagctcgccg
     5281 accactacca gcagaacacc cccatcggcg acggccccgt gctgctgccc gacaaccact
     5341 acctgagcac ccagtccgcc ctgagcaaag accccaacga gaagcgcgat cacatggtcc
     5401 tgctggagtt cgtgaccgcc gccgggatca ctctcggcat ggacgagctg tacaagtaag
     5461 aattcgatat caagcttatc gataatcaac ctctggatta caaaatttgt gaaagattga
     5521 ctggtattct taactatgtt gctcctttta cgctatgtgg atacgctgct ttaatgcctt
     5581 tgtatcatgc tattgcttcc cgtatggctt tcattttctc ctccttgtat aaatcctggt
     5641 tgctgtctct ttatgaggag ttgtggcccg ttgtcaggca acgtggcgtg gtgtgcactg
     5701 tgtttgctga cgcaaccccc actggttggg gcattgccac cacctgtcag ctcctttccg
     5761 ggactttcgc tttccccctc cctattgcca cggcggaact catcgccgcc tgccttgccc
     5821 gctgctggac aggggctcgg ctgttgggca ctgacaattc cgtggtgttg tcggggaaat
     5881 catcgtcctt tccttggctg ctcgcctgtg ttgccacctg gattctgcgc gggacgtcct
     5941 tctgctacgt cccttcggcc ctcaatccag cggaccttcc ttcccgcggc ctgctgccgg
     6001 ctctgcggcc tcttccgcgt cttcgccttc gccctcagac gagtcggatc tccctttggg
     6061 ccgcctcccc gcatcgatac cgtcgacctc gagacctaga aaaacatgga gcaatcacaa
     6121 gtagcaatac agcagctacc aatgctgatt gtgcctggct agaagcacaa gaggaggagg
     6181 aggtgggttt tccagtcaca cctcaggtac ctttaagacc aatgacttac aaggcagctg
     6241 tagatcttag ccacttttta aaagaaaagg ggggactgga agggctaatt cactcccaac
     6301 gaagacaaga tatccttgat ctgtggatct accacacaca aggctacttc cctgattggc
     6361 agaactacac accagggcca gggatcagat atccactgac ctttggatgg tgctacaagc
     6421 tagtaccagt tgagcaagag aaggtagaag aagccaatga aggagagaac acccgcttgt
     6481 tacaccctgt gagcctgcat gggatggatg acccggagag agaagtatta gagtggaggt
     6541 ttgacagccg cctagcattt catcacatgg cccgagagct gcatccggac tgtactgggt
     6601 ctctctggtt agaccagatc tgagcctggg agctctctgg ctaactaggg aacccactgc
     6661 ttaagcctca ataaagcttg ccttgagtgc ttcaagtagt gtgtgcccgt ctgttgtgtg
     6721 actctggtaa ctagagatcc ctcagaccct tttagtcagt gtggaaaatc tctagcaggg
     6781 cccgtttaaa cccgctgatc agcctcgact gtgccttcta gttgccagcc atctgttgtt
     6841 tgcccctccc ccgtgccttc cttgaccctg gaaggtgcca ctcccactgt cctttcctaa
     6901 taaaatgagg aaattgcatc gcattgtctg agtaggtgtc attctattct ggggggtggg
     6961 gtggggcagg acagcaaggg ggaggattgg gaagacaata gcaggcatgc tggggatgcg
     7021 gtgggctcta tggcttctga ggcggaaaga accagctggg gctctagggg gtatccccnn
     7081 nnnnnnnnnn nnnnnnnnnn nnnnnnnnnn nnnnnnnnnn nnnnnnnnnn nnnnnnnnnn
     7141 nnnnnnnnnn nnnnnnnnnn nnnnnnnnnn nnnnnnnnnn nnnnnnnnnn nnnnnnnnnn
     7201 nncnnnnnnn nnnnnnnnnn nnnnnnnnnn nnnnnnnnnn nnnnnnnnnn nnnnnnnnnn
     7261 nnnnnnnnnn nnnnnnnnnn nnnnnnnnnn nnnnannnnn nnnnnnnnnn nnnnnnnnnn
     7321 nnnnnnnnnn nnnnnnnnnn nnnncctttg acgttggagt ccacgttctt taatagtgga
     7381 ctcttgttcc aaactggaac aacactcaac cctatctcgg tctattcttt tgatttataa
     7441 gggattttgc cgatttcggc ctattggtta aaaaatgagc tgatttaaca aaaatttaac
     7501 gcgaattaat tctgtggaat gtgtgtcagt tagggtgtgg aaagtcccca ggctccccag
     7561 caggcagaag tatgcaaagc atgcatctca attagtcagc aaccaggtgt ggaaagtccc
     7621 caggctcccc agcaggcaga agtatgcaaa gcatgcatct caattagtca gcaaccatag
     7681 tcccgcccct aactccgccc atcccgcccc taactccgcc cagttccgcc cattctccgc
     7741 cccatggctg actaattttt tttatttatg cagaggccga ggccgcctct gcctctgagc
     7801 tattccagaa gtagtgagga ggcttttttg gaggcctagg cttttgcaaa aagctcccgg
     7861 gagcttgtat atccattttc ggatctgatc agcacgtgtt gacaattaat catcggcata
     7921 gtatatcggc atagtataat acgacaaggt gaggaactaa accatggcca agttgaccag
     7981 tgccgttccg gtgctcaccg cgcgcgacgt cgccggagcg gtcgagttct ggaccgaccg
     8041 gctcgggttc tcccgggact tcgtggagga cgacttcgcc ggtgtggtcc gggacgacgt
     8101 gaccctgttc atcagcgcgg tccaggacca ggtggtgccg gacaacaccc tggcctgggt
     8161 gtgggtgcgc ggcctggacg agctgtacgc cgagtggtcg gaggtcgtgt ccacgaactt
     8221 ccgggacgcc tccgggccgg ccatgaccga gatcggcgag cagccgtggg ggcgggagtt
     8281 cgccctgcgc gacccggccg gcaactgcgt gcacttcgtg gccgaggagc aggactgaca
     8341 cgtgctacga gatttcgatt ccaccgccgc cttctatgaa aggttgggct tcggaatcgt
     8401 tttccgggac gccggctgga tgatcctcca gcgcggggat ctcatgctgg agttcttcgc
     8461 ccaccccaac ttgtttattg cagcttataa tggttacaaa taaagcaata gcatcacaaa
     8521 tttcacaaat aaagcatttt tttcactgca ttctagttgt ggtttgtcca aactcatcaa
     8581 tgtatcttat catgtctgta taccgtcgac ctctagctag agcttggcgt aatcatggtc
     8641 atagctgttt cctgtgtgaa attgttatcc gctcacaatt ccacacaaca tacgagccgg
     8701 aagcataaag tgtaaagcct ggggtgccta atgagtgagc taactcacat taattgcgtt
     8761 gcgctcactg cccgctttcc agtcgggaaa cctgtcgtgc cagctgcatt aatgaatcgg
     8821 ccaacgcgcg gggagaggcg gtttgcgtat tgggcgctct tccgcttcct cgctcactga
     8881 ctcgctgcgc tcggtcgttc ggctgcggcg agcggtatca gctcactcaa aggcggtaat
     8941 acggttatcc acagaatcag gggataacgc aggaaagaac atgtgagcaa aaggccagca
     9001 aaaggccagg aaccgtaaaa aggccgcgtt gctggcgttt ttccataggc tccgcccccc
     9061 tgacgagcat cacaaaaatc gacgctcaag tcagaggtgg cgaaacccga caggactata
     9121 aagataccag gcgtttcccc ctggaagctc cctcgtgcgc tctcctgttc cgaccctgcc
     9181 gcttaccgga tacctgtccg cctttctccc ttcgggaagc gtggcgcttt ctcatagctc
     9241 acgctgtagg tatctcagtt cggtgtaggt cgttcgctcc aagctgggct gtgtgcacga
     9301 accccccgtt cagcccgacc gctgcgcctt atccggtaac tatcgtcttg agtccaaccc
     9361 ggtaagacac gacttatcgc cactggcagc agccactggt aacaggatta gcagagcgag
     9421 gtatgtaggc ggtgctacag agttcttgaa gtggtggcct aactacggct acactagaag
     9481 aacagtattt ggtatctgcg ctctgctgaa gccagttacc ttcggaaaaa gagttggtag
     9541 ctcttgatcc ggcaaacaaa ccaccgctgg tagcggtggt ttttttgttt gcaagcagca
     9601 gattacgcgc agaaaaaaag gatctcaaga agatcctttg atcttttcta cggggtctga
     9661 cgctcagtgg aacgaaaact cacgttaagg gattttggtc atgagattat caaaaaggat
     9721 cttcacctag atccttttaa attaaaaatg aagttttaaa tcaatctaaa gtatatatga
     9781 gtaaacttgg tctgacagtt accaatgctt aatcagtgag gcacctatct cagcgatctg
     9841 tctatttcgt tcatccatag ttgcctgact ccccgtcgtg tagataacta cgatacggga
     9901 gggcttacca tctggcccca gtgctgcaat gataccgcga gacccacgct caccggctcc
     9961 agatttatca gcaataaacc agccagccgg aagggccgag cgcagaagtg gtcctgcaac
    10021 tttatccgcc tccatccagt ctattaattg ttgccgggaa gctagagtaa gtagttcgcc
    10081 agttaatagt ttgcgcaacg ttgttgccat tgctacaggc atcgtggtgt cacgctcgtc
    10141 gtttggtatg gcttcattca gctccggttc ccaacgatca aggcgagtta catgatcccc
    10201 catgttgtgc aaaaaagcgg ttagctcctt cggtcctccg atcgttgtca gaagtaagtt
    10261 ggccgcagtg ttatcactca tggttatggc agcactgcat aattctctta ctgtcatgcc
    10321 atccgtaaga tgcttttctg tgactggtga gtactcaacc aagtcattct gagaatagtg
    10381 tatgcggcga ccgagttgct cttgcccggc gtcaatacgg gataataccg cgccacatag
    10441 cagaacttta aaagtgctca tcattggaaa acgttcttcg gggcgaaaac tctcaaggat
    10501 cttaccgctg ttgagatcca gttcgatgta acccactcgt gcacccaact gatcttcagc
    10561 atcttttact ttcaccagcg tttctgggtg agcaaaaaca ggaaggcaaa atgccgcaaa
    10621 aaagggaata agggcgacac ggaaatgttg aatactcata ctcttccttt ttcaatatta
    10681 ttgaagcatt tatcagggtt attgtctcat gagcggatac atatttgaat gtatttagaa
    10741 aaataaacaa ataggggttc cgcgcacatt tccccgaaaa gtgccacctg ac
//
