>Addgene plasmid #22051 | Fubi-ChR2-GFP | addgene partial sequence | sequence record 27882 | 22051 with FUGW-Fwd
AATTATACCGANTCGGCTCNCATCTGGACTCCGCGCTGGGTTTTGGCGCCTCCCGCGGNACGCCCCCCTC
CTCACGGCGAGCGCATGCCACGTCAGACGAAGGNNGCAGCGAGCNTCCTGATCCTTCCGCCCGGACGCTC
AGGACAGCGGCNCGCTNCTCATAAGACTCGGCCTTAGAACCCCAGTATCAGCANAAGGACATTTTAGGAC
GGGACTTGGGTGACTCTAGGGCACTGGTTTTCTTTCCAGAGAGCGGAACANGCGAGNAAAAGTANTCCCT
TCTCGGCGATTCTGCNGAGGGATCTCCGTGGNGCGGTGAACGCCGATGATTATATAAGGACGCGCCGGGT
GTGGCACAGCTAGTTCCGTCNCAGCCGGNATTTGGGTCGCGGTTCTTGTTTGTGGATCTCTGNNNCCCNT
CANTATAATGAGTAGCGGGCTGCTGGGCTGGCCGGGGCTTTCGTGGCCGCCGGGCCGCTCGGTGGGACGG
AAGCGTGTGGAGAGACCGCCAAGGGCTGTAGTCTGGGTCCGCGAGCAAGGTTGCCCTGAACTGGGGGTTG
GGGGGAGCGCAGCAAAATGGCGGCTGTTCCCGAGTCTTGAATGGAAGACGCTTGTGAGGCGGGCTGTGAG
GTCGTTGAAACAAGGTGGGGGGCATGGTGGGCGGCAAGAACCCAAGGTCTTGAGGCCTTCGCTAATGCGG
GAAAGCTCTTATTCGGGTGAGATGGGCTGGGGCACCATCTGGGGACCCTGACGTGAAGTTTGTCACTGAC
TGGAGAACTCGGTTTGTCGTCTGTTGCGGGGGCGGCAGTTATGGCGGTGCCGTTGGGCAGTGCACC
