>Addgene plasmid #22051 | Fubi-ChR2-GFP | addgene partial sequence | sequence record 27883 | 22051 with EGFP-N
GCTCCTCGCCCTTGCTCACTGCTACTACCGGTGCCGCTGGCACGGCTCCGGCCTCGGCTTCGTCTTCGAC
GAGAGTCTCGACCTCGATCTCCGTTCCGCCGATGTTCAGTTTGGTGGTTTTGCGGATATCTCCGTGAATC
AATATGTGCTCGTGGATCAGGACGCGCAGGTAGTGTCCCAACAACCCCCAACAATTTTTACTCATCAGAT
CAATAATCGTGTGACCTACGGTGGAGCCATAGACGCTCAGGACGCCAAAACCTTCGGGCCCCAAAATGAA
GAGAATTGGGAACATACCCCAGCTCACGAAAAACAGCCATGCCATGCCGGTCACGACCTGGCGGCACCGA
CCCTTTGGCACAGTATGATAACCCTCGATATATGCTTTGGCGGCGTGAAAAAATGTGTTCGCGCCATAGC
ACAATCCAAGACAAAAGAAGATGACTTTAACATAGCCGGTTGCCATGGCGCTGGTAGCCCCCCACACGAT
AGTCCCGATGTCTGAGACAAGGAGTCCCATGGTTCTCCTGCTGTAGTCGTTGCTCAGGCCGGTGAGGTTG
CTCAGGTGGATAAGGATGACAGGACAAGTGAGCAGCCACTCTGCATAGCGCAGCCACTGCACCCGGTGTC
CTGTGGCAAGGTAGAGCATAGAGGGATTCTTAAACTCAAAAAAGAACTCGAGAATCACCTTAACCATTTC
AATGGCGCACACATAGATCTCCTCCCAGCCGCATGTAGATTTCCAGGTTTGGTAGGCATAGAACATCAGC
AGCAAAATGCTGAATCCTGCTGCAAGCCACTGC
